Addgene plasmid #57897: mKO2-Talin-ABM-10
Depositing lab: Michael Davidson. Depositing organization: Florida State University, Tallahassee.
Backbone
  Vector backbone: mKO2
  Backbone size w/o insert (bp): 4750
  Vector type: Mammalian Expression
  Selectable markers: Neomycin (select with G418)
Growth in bacteria
  Bacterial resistance: Kanamycin, 50 μg/mL
  Growth temperature: 37°C
  Growth strain: DH5alpha
  Copy number: High Copy
Gene/Insert
  Gene/Insert name: Talin AMB (alt name: NM_011602.5)
  Species: M. musculus (mouse)
  Mutation: Actin Binding Module; I/LWEQ = 197 amino acids from C
  Promoter: CMV
  Tag / fusion protein: mKO2
  Cloning method: Unknown
  Sequencing primers: 5′ CMV-F; 3′ SV40pA-R
Terms and licenses: Academic/Nonprofit Terms; Industry Terms: Not Available to Industry
Depositor comments: . Excitation = 551; Emission = 565
How to cite: mKO2-Talin-ABM-10 was a gift from Michael Davidson (Addgene plasmid # 57897 ; http://n2t.net/addgene:57897 ; RRID:Addgene_57897)
