[The description below was written by a language model from this plasmid's Addgene catalogue record.]
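Description:
mKO2-Talin-ABM-10 is a mammalian expression plasmid that produces a fluorescent fusion between the orange fluorescent protein mKO2 (monomeric Kusabira Orange 2) and the actin-binding module of mouse talin. It is built on an mKO2 fluorescent-protein backbone of about 4.75 kb excluding the insert. It is maintained as a high-copy plasmid in E. coli under kanamycin selection, and it also carries a neomycin resistance marker so that transfected mammalian cells can be selected with G418. The record does not name the origins of replication and includes no feature table, so the detailed layout of the backbone cannot be confirmed here.

The insert is not full-length talin. It is the I/LWEQ actin-binding module, recorded as the 197 amino acids at the C-terminus of the mouse protein. Expression is driven by the strong constitutive CMV promoter, and the listed 3′ sequencing primer implies an SV40 polyadenylation signal downstream of the coding region. The record lists mKO2 as the tag but does not explicitly state its position. The construct name suggests that mKO2 precedes the talin fragment and that "10" denotes a linker length, but neither point is stated. The insert name also appears as both "ABM" and "AMB" in the record, apparently a typographical variant.

The depositor gives an excitation maximum of 551 nm and an emission maximum of 565 nm for the fluorophore. Because the I/LWEQ module binds F-actin, this fusion would typically be used as an orange marker for visualising actin-associated structures in live or fixed mammalian cells. It could also be combined with green or far-red probes in multicolour imaging. The record itself does not specify an intended application.
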