>Addgene plasmid #57897 | mKO2-Talin-ABM-10 | depositor partial sequence | sequence record 89048 | insert sequence
AGATCCGCTAGCGCTACCGGTCGCCACCATGGTGAGTGTGATTAAACCAGAGATGAAGATGAGGTACTAC
ATGGACGGCTCCGTCAATGGGCATGAGTTCACAATTGAAGGTGAAGGCACAGGCAGACCTTACGAGGGAC
ATCAAGAGATGACACTACGCGTCACAATGGCCGAGGGCGGGCCAATGCCTTTCGCGTTTGACTTAGTGTC
ACACGTGTTCTGTTACGGCCACAGAGTATTTACTAAATATCCAGAAGAGATACCAGACTATTTCAAACAA
GCATTTCCTGAAGGCCTGTCATGGGAAAGGTCGTTGGAGTTCGAAGATGGTGGGTCCGCTTCAGTCAGTG
CGCATATAAGCCTTAGAGGAAACACCTTCTACCACAAATCCAAATTTACTGGGGTTAACTTTCCTGCCGA
TGGTCCTATCATGCAAAACCAAAGTGTTGATTGGGAGCCATCAACCGAGAAAATTACTGCCAGCGACGGA
GTTCTGAAGGGTGATGTTACGATGTACCTAAAACTTGAAGGAGGCGGCAATCACAAATGCCAAATGAAGA
CTACTTACAAGGCGGCAAAAGAGATTCTTGAAATGCCAGGAGACCATTACATCGGCCATCGCCTCGTCAG
GAAAACCGAAGGCAACATTACTGAGCAGGTAGAAGATGCAGTAGCTCATAGCTCCGGACTCAGATCTCGA
GCTCAAGCTTCGATCCTAGAAGCTGCCAAGTCCATCGCTGCAGCCACCAGTGCACTGGTAAAGGCTGCGT
CAGCAGCCCAGAGGGAGCTGGTGGCTCAAGGAAAGGTGGGCGCCATTCCAGCCAATGCACTGGATGATGG
GCAGTGGTCGCAGGGCCTCATTTCCGCTGCCCGTATGGTGGCTGCGGCCACCAACAATCTGTGTGAAGCA
GCTAACGCAGCTGTCCAGGGCCATGCTAGCCAGGAGAAACTCATTTCCTCAGCCAAGCAAGTAGCTGCCT
CCACAGCTCAGCTCCTGGTAGCTTGCAAGGTCAAAGCAGATCAGGACTCTGAGGCAATGAAACGGCTCCA
GGCTGCTGGCAATGCAGTGAAGAGGGCCTCAGATAACCTGGTAAAGGCGGCCCAGAAAGCTGCAGCCTTC
GAAGACCAGGAGAATGAGACGGTGGTGGTGAAGGAGAAAATGGTTGGGGGCATTGCCCAGATTATCGCAG
CACAGGAAGAGATGCTTCGGAAGGAACGAGAGCTGGAAGAGGCTCGGAAAAAGCTCGCCCAGATCCGGCA
GCAGCAGTACAAGTTCTTGCCTTCAGAGCTTCGAGACGAGCACTAAGGATCCACCGGATCTAGATAACTG
ATCATAATCAGCC
